Addgene plasmid #110541: pET22b-ecDHFR-dCys
Purpose: Bacterial protein of E.coli DHFR C85A/C152S mutant
Depositing lab: Stephen Benkovic. Depositing organization: Pennsylvania State University. Publication: Probing the electrostatics of active site microenvironments along the catalytic cycle for Escherichia coli dihydrofolate reductase. Liu CT, Layfield JP, Stewart RJ 3rd, French JB, Hanoian P, Asbury JB, Hammes-Schiffer S, Benkovic SJ. J Am Chem Soc. 2014 Jul 23;136(29):10349-60. doi: 10.1021/ja5038947. Epub 2014 Jul 11. PubMed 24977791.
Backbone
  Vector backbone: pET22b
  Backbone manufacturer: Novagen
  Backbone size w/o insert (bp): 5493
  Vector type: Bacterial Expression
Growth in bacteria
  Bacterial resistance: Ampicillin, 100 μg/mL
  Growth temperature: 37°C
  Growth strain: DH5alpha
  Copy number: Low Copy
Gene/Insert
  Gene/Insert name: ecDHFR (alt name: folA)
  Species: E.coli
  Insert size (bp): 480
  Mutation: C85 mutated to A85, C152 mutated to S152
  Promoter: T7
  Cloning method: Restriction Enzyme; 5′ cloning site NdeI (unknown if destroyed); 3′ cloning site BamHI (unknown if destroyed)
  Sequencing primers: 5′ TAATACGACTCACTATAGGG
Terms and licenses: Academic/Nonprofit Terms; Industry Terms: Not Available to Industry
How to cite: pET22b-ecDHFR-dCys was a gift from Stephen Benkovic (Addgene plasmid # 110541 ; http://n2t.net/addgene:110541 ; RRID:Addgene_110541)
