[The description below was written by a language model from this plasmid's Addgene catalogue record and pLannotate feature annotations shown in this document.]
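Description:
pET22b-ecDHFR-dCys is a bacterial expression plasmid built on the Novagen pET22b backbone for producing a cysteine-free variant of Escherichia coli dihydrofolate reductase (ecDHFR, the folA gene product). The roughly 480 bp insert carries two substitutions, C85A and C152S, which replace both native cysteines of the enzyme. It was cloned between the NdeI and BamHI sites; in pET22b, use of NdeI would normally place the gene at the vector's start codon and remove the pelB leader, and no leader is annotated here. The sequenced plasmid is 5,883 nt.

Expression is driven by a T7 promoter with an adjacent lac operator, followed by the efficient T7 gene 10 ribosome binding site, and transcription ends at the T7 terminator. The plasmid-borne lacI gene supplies lac repressor, so expression is held off until IPTG induction in a host that provides T7 RNA polymerase. A short His-tag fragment is annotated downstream of folA, corresponding to the vector's C-terminal tag region, but the record does not state whether it is fused in frame to the protein or separated from it by a stop codon. Small fragment hits to TcR and a solubility tag appear to be backbone remnants rather than functional elements.

The plasmid replicates from a pBR322-type origin accompanied by rop and bom, consistent with its low-copy listing, and is selected with ampicillin through β-lactamase. An f1 origin allows single-stranded DNA production. The associated work concerned probing active-site electrostatics along the DHFR catalytic cycle. A cysteine-free background of this kind typically serves as a template for introducing single cysteines for site-specific labelling, although the record does not spell this out.
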