Features (pLannotate 1.2.2; 19 found; start..end, strand, type, name):
     26..73      -  terminator     T7 terminator: transcription terminator for bacteriophage T7 RNA polymerase
     81..130     -  CDS            SET1 (fragment): solubility-enhancement tag derived from T7 phage gene 10B
    140..157     -  CDS            9xHis (fragment): 9xHis affinity tag
    207..683     -  CDS            folA: DYR_ECOLI - Also known as tmrA. Experimental evidence at protein level: Swiss-Prot protein existence level 1. Key enzyme in folate metabolism. Catalyzes an essential reaction for de novo glycine and purine synthesis, and for DNA precursor synthesis. From Escherichia coli (strain K12).
    691..713     -  RBS            RBS: efficient ribosome binding site from bacteriophage T7 gene 10 (Olins and Rangwala, 1989)
    728..752     -  protein_bind   lac operator: The lac repressor binds to the lac operator to inhibit transcription in E. coli. This inhibition can be relieved by adding lactose or isopropyl-β-D-thiogalactopyranoside (IPTG). lac repressor encoded by lacI
    753..771     -  promoter       T7 promoter: promoter for bacteriophage T7 RNA polymerase
    793..1072    +  CDS            TcR (fragment): tetracycline efflux protein; tet; confers resistance to tetracycline
   1080..1157    +  promoter       lacI promoter: lacI
   1158..2240    +  CDS            lacI: lac repressor; lacI; The lac repressor binds to the lac operator to inhibit transcription in E. coli. This inhibition can be relieved by adding lactose or isopropyl-β-D-thiogalactopyranoside (IPTG).
   2253..2274    +  protein_bind   CAP binding site: CAP binding activates transcription in the presence of cAMP. E. coli catabolite activator protein
   2289..2580    +  CDS            TcR (fragment): tetracycline efflux protein; tet; confers resistance to tetracycline
   2652..3032    -  CDS            YPB1_ECOLX: Protein predicted: Swiss-Prot protein existence level 4. From Escherichia coli.
   3049..3240    +  CDS            rop: Rop protein, which maintains plasmids at low copy number; rop
   3342..3481    +  misc_feature   bom: basis of mobility region from pBR322
   3667..4255    -  rep_origin     ori: high-copy-number ColE1/pMB1/pBR322/pUC origin of replication
   4426..5286    -  CDS            AmpR: β-lactamase; bla; confers resistance to ampicillin, carbenicillin, and related antibiotics
   5287..5391    -  promoter       AmpR promoter: bla
   5444..5872    -  rep_origin     f1 ori (sequence partly withheld): f1 bacteriophage origin of replication; arrow indicates direction of (+) strand synthesis
>Addgene plasmid #110541 | pET22b-ecDHFR-dCys | addgene full sequence | sequence record 212216 | Addgene NGS Result
ATCCGGATATAGTTCCTCCTTTCAGCAAAAAACCCCTCAAGACCCGTTTAGAGGCCCCAAGGGGTTATGC
TAGTTATTGCTCAGCGGTGGCAGCAGCCAACTCAGCTTCCTTTCGGGCTTTGTTAGCAGCCGGATCTCAG
TGGTGGTGGTGGTGGTGCTCGAGTGCGGCCGCAAGCTTGTCGACGGAGCTCGAATTCGGATCCTTAACGA
CGCTCGAGGATTTCGAAACTATAGCTATGCGAGTTCTGCGCATCAGCATCGTGGAATTCGCTGAATACCG
ATTCCCAGTCATCCGGCTCGTAATCCGGAAAATGGGTGTCGCCTTCCACTTCTGCATCGATATGCGTCAG
ATACAGTTTTTGCGCTTTTGGCAAGAACTGTTCATAAACGCGTCCGCCGCCAATCACCATGATTTCTGGT
ACGTCACCAGCCGCCGCGATGGCTTCGTCGACCGATTTAACCCAGGTAACCCGATCATCGGTCCCGGGTT
GACTGCTGAGGATAATATTTTTGCGGCCGGGCAAAGGCCTACCGATTGATTCCCAGGTATGGCGCCCCAT
AATCACGGGTTTATTTAAGGTGTTGCGTTTAAACCAGGCGAGATCGGCAGGCAGGTTCCATGGCATGGCG
TTTTCCATGCCGATAACGCGATCTACCGCTAGCGCCGCAATCAGACTGATCATATGTATATCTCCTTCTT
AAAGTTAAACAAAATTATTTCTAGAGGGGAATTGTTATCCGCTCACAATTCCCCTATAGTGAGTCGTATT
AATTTCGCGGGATCGAGATCTCGATCCTCTACGCCGGACGCATCGTGGCCGGCATCACCGGCGCCACAGG
TGCGGTTGCTGGCGCCTATATCGCCGACATCACCGATGGGGAAGATCGGGCTCGCCACTTCGGGCTCATG
AGCGCTTGTTTCGGCGTGGGTATGGTGGCAGGCCCCGTGGCCGGGGGACTGTTGGGCGCCATCTCCTTGC
ATGCACCATTCCTTGCGGCGGCGGTGCTCAACGGCCTCAACCTACTACTGGGCTGCTTCCTAATGCAGGA
GTCGCATAAGGGAGAGCGTCGAGATCCCGGACACCATCGAATGGCGCAAAACCTTTCGCGGTATGGCATG
ATAGCGCCCGGAAGAGAGTCAATTCAGGGTGGTGAATGTGAAACCAGTAACGTTATACGATGTCGCAGAG
TATGCCGGTGTCTCTTATCAGACCGTTTCCCGCGTGGTGAACCAGGCCAGCCACGTTTCTGCGAAAACGC
GGGAAAAAGTGGAAGCGGCGATGGCGGAGCTGAATTACATTCCCAACCGCGTGGCACAACAACTGGCGGG
CAAACAGTCGTTGCTGATTGGCGTTGCCACCTCCAGTCTGGCCCTGCACGCGCCGTCGCAAATTGTCGCG
GCGATTAAATCTCGCGCCGATCAACTGGGTGCCAGCGTGGTGGTGTCGATGGTAGAACGAAGCGGCGTCG
AAGCCTGTAAAGCGGCGGTGCACAATCTTCTCGCGCAACGCGTCAGTGGGCTGATCATTAACTATCCGCT
GGATGACCAGGATGCCATTGCTGTGGAAGCTGCCTGCACTAATGTTCCGGCGTTATTTCTTGATGTCTCT
GACCAGACACCCATCAACAGTATTATTTTCTCCCATGAAGACGGTACGCGACTGGGCGTGGAGCATCTGG
TCGCATTGGGTCACCAGCAAATCGCGCTGTTAGCGGGCCCATTAAGTTCTGTCTCGGCGCGTCTGCGTCT
GGCTGGCTGGCATAAATATCTCACTCGCAATCAAATTCAGCCGATAGCGGAACGGGAAGGCGACTGGAGT
GCCATGTCCGGTTTTCAACAAACCATGCAAATGCTGAATGAGGGCATCGTTCCCACTGCGATGCTGGTTG
CCAACGATCAGATGGCGCTGGGCGCAATGCGCGCCATTACCGAGTCCGGGCTGCGCGTTGGTGCGGATAT
CTCGGTAGTGGGATACGACGATACCGAAGACAGCTCATGTTATATCCCGCCGTTAACCACCATCAAACAG
GATTTTCGCCTGCTGGGGCAAACCAGCGTGGACCGCTTGCTGCAACTCTCTCAGGGCCAGGCGGTGAAGG
GCAATCAGCTGTTGCCCGTCTCACTGGTGAAAAGAAAAACCACCCTGGCGCCCAATACGCAAACCGCCTC
TCCCCGCGCGTTGGCCGATTCATTAATGCAGCTGGCACGACAGGTTTCCCGACTGGAAAGCGGGCAGTGA
GCGCAACGCAATTAATGTAAGTTAGCTCACTCATTAGGCACCGGGATCTCGACCGATGCCCTTGAGAGCC
TTCAACCCAGTCAGCTCCTTCCGGTGGGCGCGGGGCATGACTATCGTCGCCGCACTTATGACTGTCTTCT
TTATCATGCAACTCGTAGGACAGGTGCCGGCAGCGCTCTGGGTCATTTTCGGCGAGGACCGCTTTCGCTG
GAGCGCGACGATGATCGGCCTGTCGCTTGCGGTATTCGGAATCTTGCACGCCCTCGCTCAAGCCTTCGTC
ACTGGTCCCGCCACCAAACGTTTCGGCGAGAAGCAGGCCATTATCGCCGGCATGGCGGCCCCACGGGTGC
GCATGATCGTGCTCCTGTCGTTGAGGACCCGGCTAGGCTGGCGGGGTTGCCTTACTGGTTAGCAGAATGA
ATCACCGATACGCGAGCGAACGTGAAGCGACTGCTGCTGCAAAACGTCTGCGACCTGAGCAACAACATGA
ATGGTCTTCGGTTTCCGTGTTTCGTAAAGTCTGGAAACGCGGAAGTCAGCGCCCTGCACCATTATGTTCC
GGATCTGCATCGCAGGATGCTGCTGGCTACCCTGTGGAACACCTACATCTGTATTAACGAAGCGCTGGCA
TTGACCCTGAGTGATTTTTCTCTGGTCCCGCCGCATCCATACCGCCAGTTGTTTACCCTCACAACGTTCC
AGTAACCGGGCATGTTCATCATCAGTAACCCGTATCGTGAGCATCCTCTCTCGTTTCATCGGTATCATTA
CCCCCATGAACAGAAATCCCCCTTACACGGAGGCATCAGTGACCAAACAGGAAAAAACCGCCCTTAACAT
GGCCCGCTTTATCAGAAGCCAGACATTAACGCTTCTGGAGAAACTCAACGAGCTGGACGCGGATGAACAG
GCAGACATCTGTGAATCGCTTCACGACCACGCTGATGAGCTTTACCGCAGCTGCCTCGCGCGTTTCGGTG
ATGACGGTGAAAACCTCTGACACATGCAGCTCCCGGAGACGGTCACAGCTTGTCTGTAAGCGGATGCCGG
GAGCAGACAAGCCCGTCAGGGCGCGTCAGCGGGTGTTGGCGGGTGTCGGGGCGCAGCCATGACCCAGTCA
CGTAGCGATAGCGGAGTGTATACTGGCTTAACTATGCGGCATCAGAGCAGATTGTACTGAGAGTGCACCA
TTGCGGTGTGAAATACCGCACAGATGCGTAAGGAGAAAATACCGCATCAGGCGCTCTTCCGCTTCCTCGC
TCACTGACTCGCTGCGCTCGGTCGTTCGGCTGCGGCGAGCGGTATCAGCTCACTCAAAGGCGGTAATACG
GTTATCCACAGAATCAGGGGATAACGCAGGAAAGAACATGTGAGCAAAAGGCCAGCAAAAGGCCAGGAAC
CGTAAAAAGGCCGCGTTGCTGGCGTTTTTCCATAGGCTCCGCCCCCCTGACGAGCATCACAAAAATCGAC
GCTCAAGTCAGAGGTGGCGAAACCCGACAGGACTATAAAGATACCAGGCGTTTCCCCCTGGAAGCTCCCT
CGTGCGCTCTCCTGTTCCGACCCTGCCGCTTACCGGATACCTGTCCGCCTTTCTCCCTTCGGGAAGCGTG
GCGCTTTCTCATAGCTCACGCTGTAGGTATCTCAGTTCGGTGTAGGTCGTTCGCTCCAAGCTGGGCTGTG
TGCACGAACCCCCCGTTCAGCCCGACCGCTGCGCCTTATCCGGTAACTATCGTCTTGAGTCCAACCCGGT
AAGACACGACTTATCGCCACTGGCAGCAGCCACTGGTAACAGGATTAGCAGAGCGAGGTATGTAGGCGGT
GCTACAGAGTTCTTGAAGTGGTGGCCTAACTACGGCTACACTAGAAGGACAGTATTTGGTATCTGCGCTC
TGCTGAAGCCAGTTACCTTCGGAAAAAGAGTTGGTAGCTCTTGATCCGGCAAACAAACCACCGCTGGTAG
CGGTGGTTTTTTTGTTTGCAAGCAGCAGATTACGCGCAGAAAAAAAGGATCTCAAGAAGATCCTTTGATC
TTTTCTACGGGGTCTGACGCTCAGTGGAACGAAAACTCACGTTAAGGGATTTTGGTCATGAGATTATCAA
AAAGGATCTTCACCTAGATCCTTTTAAATTAAAAATGAAGTTTTAAATCAATCTAAAGTATATATGAGTA
AACTTGGTCTGACAGTTACCAATGCTTAATCAGTGAGGCACCTATCTCAGCGATCTGTCTATTTCGTTCA
TCCATAGTTGCCTGACTCCCCGTCGTGTAGATAACTACGATACGGGAGGGCTTACCATCTGGCCCCAGTG
CTGCAATGATACCGCGAGACCCACGCTCACCGGCTCCAGATTTATCAGCAATAAACCAGCCAGCCGGAAG
GGCCGAGCGCAGAAGTGGTCCTGCAACTTTATCCGCCTCCATCCAGTCTATTAATTGTTGCCGGGAAGCT
AGAGTAAGTAGTTCGCCAGTTAATAGTTTGCGCAACGTTGTTGCCATTGCTGCAGGCATCGTGGTGTCAC
GCTCGTCGTTTGGTATGGCTTCATTCAGCTCCGGTTCCCAACGATCAAGGCGAGTTACATGATCCCCCAT
GTTGTGCAAAAAAGCGGTTAGCTCCTTCGGTCCTCCGATCGTTGTCAGAAGTAAGTTGGCCGCAGTGTTA
TCACTCATGGTTATGGCAGCACTGCATAATTCTCTTACTGTCATGCCATCCGTAAGATGCTTTTCTGTGA
CTGGTGAGTACTCAACCAAGTCATTCTGAGAATAGTGTATGCGGCGACCGAGTTGCTCTTGCCCGGCGTC
AATACGGGATAATACCGCGCCACATAGCAGAACTTTAAAAGTGCTCATCATTGGAAAACGTTCTTCGGGG
CGAAAACTCTCAAGGATCTTACCGCTGTTGAGATCCAGTTCGATGTAACCCACTCGTGCACCCAACTGAT
CTTCAGCATCTTTTACTTTCACCAGCGTTTCTGGGTGAGCAAAAACAGGAAGGCAAAATGCCGCAAAAAA
GGGAATAAGGGCGACACGGAAATGTTGAATACTCATACTCTTCCTTTTTCAATATTATTGAAGCATTTAT
CAGGGTTATTGTCTCATGAGCGGATACATATTTGAATGTATTTAGAAAAATAAACAAATAGGGGTTCCGC
GCACATTTCCCCGAAAAGTGCCACCTAAATTGTAAGCGTTAATATTTTGTTAAAATTCGCGTTAAATTTT
TGTTAAATCAGCTCATTTTTTAACCAATAGGCCGAAATCGGCAAAATCCCTTATAAATCAAAAGAATAGA
CCGAGATAGGGT
[37 nt withheld, positions 5543-5579]
AAAGAACGTGGACTCCAACGTCAAAGG
[49 nt withheld, positions 5607-5655]
T
[91 nt withheld, positions 5657-5747]
G
[124 nt withheld, positions 5749-5872]
CCCATTCGCCA
