>Addgene plasmid #110541 | pET22b-ecDHFR-dCys | depositor partial sequence | sequence record 208332 | T7 forward primer
TTTGTTTAACTTTAAGAAGGAGATATACATATGATCAGTCTGATTGCGGCGCTAGCGGTAGATCGCGTTA
TCGGCATGGAAAACGCCATGCCATGGAACCTGCCTGCCGATCTCGCCTGGTTTAAACGCAACACCTTAAA
TAAACCCGTGATTATGGGGCGCCATACCTGGGAATCAATCGGTAGGCCTTTGCCCGGCCGCAAAAATATT
ATCCTCAGCAGTCAACCCGGGACCGATGATCGGGTTACCTGGGTTAAATCGGTCGACGAAGCCATCGCGG
CGGCTGGTGACGTACCAGAAATCATGGTGATTGGCGGCGGACGCGTTTATGAACAGTTCTTGCCAAAAGC
GCAAAAACTGTATCTGACGCATATCGATGCAGAAGTGGAAGGCGACACCCATTTTCCGGATTACGAGCCG
GATGACTGGGAATCGGTATTCAGCGAATTCCACGATGCTGATGCGCAGAACTCGCATAGCTATAGTTTCG
AAATCCTCGAGCGTCGTTAAGGATCCGAATTCGAGCTCCGTCGACAAGCTTGCGGCCGCACTCGAGCACC
ACCACCACCACCACTGAGATCCGGCTGCTAACAAAG
